>Addgene plasmid #233992 | makeTCR_Hs.TRBV10-2 | addgene full sequence | sequence record 468311 | Addgene NGS Result
CGTCTCACCATGGGCACCAGGCTCTTCTTCTATGTGGCCCTTTGTCTGCTGTGGGCAGGACACAGGGATG
CTGGAATCACCCAGAGCCCAAGATACAAGATCACAGAGACAGGAAGGCAGGTGACCTTGATGTGTCACCA
GACTTGGAGCCACAGCTATATGTTCTGGTATCGACAAGACCTGGGACATGGTCTGAGGCTGATCTATTAC
TCAGCAGCTGCTGATATTACAGATAAAGGAGAAGTCCCCGATGGCTATGTTGTCTCCAGATCCAAGACAG
AGAATTTCCCCCTCACTCTGGAGTCAGCTACCCGCTCCCAGACATCTGTGTATTTCTGTGTGAGACGCAG
GGAAGATGGCCGCGAAGAAAACGTCATAGCTGTTTCCTGACTGACCATTTAAATCATACCTGACCTCCAT
AGCAGAAAGTCAAAAGCCTCCGACCGGAGGCTTTTGACTTGATCGGCACGTAAGAGGTTCCAACTTTCAC
CATAATGAAATAAGATCACTACCGGGCGTATTTTTTGAGTTATCGAGATTTTCAGGAGCTAAGGAAGCTA
AAATGGAGAAAAAAATCACTGGATATACCACCGTTGATATATCCCAATGGCATCGTAAAGAACATTTTGA
GGCATTTCAGTCAGTTGCTCAATGTACCTATAACCAGACCGTTCAGCTGGATATTACGGCCTTTTTAAAG
ACCGTAAAGAAAAATAAGCACAAGTTTTATCCGGCCTTTATTCACATTCTTGCCCGCCTGATGAATGCTC
ATCCGGAATTTCGTATGGCAATGAAAGACGGTGAGCTGGTGATATGGGATAGTGTTCACCCTTGTTACAC
CGTTTTCCATGAGCAAACTGAAACGTTTTCATCGCTCTGGAGTGAATACCACGACGATTTCCGGCAGTTT
CTACACATATATTCGCAAGATGTGGCGTGTTACGGTGAAAACCTGGCCTATTTCCCTAAAGGGTTTATTG
AGAATATGTTTTTTGTCTCAGCCAATCCCTGGGTGAGTTTCACCAGTTTTGATTTAAACGTGGCCAATAT
GGACAACTTCTTCGCCCCCGTTTTCACCATGGGCAAATATTATACGCAAGGCGACAAGGTGCTGATGCCG
CTGGCGATTCAGGTTCATCATGCCGTTTGTGATGGCTTCCATGTCGGCAGAATGCTTAATGAATTACAAC
AGTACTGCGATGAGTGGCAGGGCGGGGCGTAATGAGGGCCCAAATGTAATCACCTGGCTCACCTTCGGGT
GGGCCTTTCTGCGTTGCTGGCGTTTTTCCATAGGCTCCGCCCCCCTGACGAGCATCACAAAAATCGATGC
TCAAGTCAGAGGTGGCGAAACCCGACAGGACTATAAAGATACCAGGCGTTTCCCCCTGGAAGCTCCCTCG
TGCGCTCTCCTGTTCCGACCCTGCCGCTTACCGGATACCTGTCCGCCTTTCTCCCTTCGGGAAGCGTGGC
GCTTTCTCATAGCTCACGCTGTAGGTATCTCAGTTCGGTGTAGGTCGTTCGCTCCAAGCTGGGCTGTGTG
CACGAACCCCCCGTTCAGCCCGACCGCTGCGCCTTATCCGGTAACTATCGTCTTGAGTCCAACCCGGTAA
GACACGACTTATCGCCACTGGCAGCAGCCACTGGTAACAGGATTAGCAGAGCGAGGTATGTAGGCGGTGC
TACAGAGTTCTTGAAGTGGTGGCCTAACTACGGCTACACTAGAAGAACAGTATTTGGTATCTGCGCTCTG
CTGAAGCCAGTTACCTCGGAAAAAGAGTTGGTAGCTCTTGATCCGGCAAACAAACCACCGCTGGTAGCGG
TGGTTTTTTTGTTTGCAAGCAGCAGATTACGCGCAGAAAAAAAGGATCTCAAGAAGATCCTTTGATTTTC
TACCGAAGAAAGGCCCACCCGTGAAGGTGAGCCAGTGAGTTGATTGCAGTCCAGTTACGCTGGAGTCTGA
GGCTCGTCCTGAATGATATCAAGCTTGAATTCGTTTGTAAAACGACGGCCAGTGCTAACCGTATCGCATT
GGCCATACCTACA
Features (pLannotate 1.2.2; 8 found; start..end, strand, type, name):
     34..339     +  CDS            TRBV6-7 (fragment): TVB67_HUMAN - Experimental evidence at protein level: Swiss-Prot protein existence level 1. Probable non-functional open reading frame (ORF) of V region of the variable domain of T cell receptor (TR) beta chain (PubMed:24600447). Non-functional ORF generally cannot participate to the synthesis of a productive T cell receptor (TR) chain due to altered V-(D)-J or switch recombination and/or splicing site (at mRNA level) and/or conserved amino acid change (protein level) (PubMed:9619395). Alpha-beta T cell receptors are antigen specific receptors which are essential to the immune response and are
    428..459     +  terminator     tonB terminator: bidirectional E. coli tonB-P14 transcription terminator
    460..562     +  promoter       cat promoter: promoter of the E. coli cat gene encoding chloramphenicol acetyltransferase
    563..1219    +  CDS            cat: CAT_ECOLX - Experimental evidence at protein level: Swiss-Prot protein existence level 1. This enzyme is an effector of chloramphenicol resistance in bacteria. From Escherichia coli. This protein is used as a marker in many commonly used cloning vectors, such as pACYC184.
   1246..1273    +  terminator     T7Te terminator: phage T7 early transcription terminator
   1285..1872    -  rep_origin     ori: high-copy-number ColE1/pMB1/pBR322/pUC origin of replication
   1894..1923    -  terminator     T3Te terminator: phage T3 early transcription terminator
   1995..2014    -  CDS            lacZα (fragment): LacZα fragment of β-galactosidase; lacZ fragment
