[The description below was written by a language model from this plasmid's Addgene catalogue record and pLannotate feature annotations shown in this document.]
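Description:
makeTCR_Hs.TRBV10-2 is a small bacterial part plasmid of about 2.0 kb, classed as a synthetic biology vector. It belongs to the makeTCR modular system for single-step assembly of T cell receptor coding sequences. It is built on the custom 1.7 kb pmakeTCR backbone, which contains little beyond what is needed for propagation in E. coli. A high-copy ColE1/pUC-type origin drives replication, and a chloramphenicol acetyltransferase (cat) gene under its own promoter provides chloramphenicol selection. Several short transcription terminators (tonB, T7Te, T3Te) flank these units, presumably to insulate the insert region from read-through transcription. A short lacZα remnant is also annotated, and M13 forward and reverse primer sites are listed for sequencing across the insert.

The payload is a synthetic 333 bp fragment encoding the human T cell receptor beta variable gene segment TRBV10-2. The record lists no promoter, which fits its role as a donor part rather than an expression construct. The insert is bounded by defined four-base junctions at its 5′ and 3′ ends that are recorded as not destroyed. This is consistent with release of the segment by restriction digestion to give specific overhangs for ordered ligation to other modules, although the record does not name the enzyme or the partner parts. The automated feature table labels the insert as a fragment of TRBV6-7. This most likely reflects homology-based matching between related TRBV family members, and the catalogue identity of TRBV10-2 should be taken as authoritative. The plasmid supplies this V segment when building full-length TCR beta chains with the makeTCR platform.
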