Addgene plasmid #233992: makeTCR_Hs.TRBV10-2
Purpose: Hs TRBV gene for makeTCR assembly
Depositing lab: Michael Platten. Depositing organization: Deutsches Krebsforschungszentrum (DKFZ). Publication: makeTCR: A Modular Platform for Rapid, Flexible, Scalable, Single-Step T Cell Receptor Synthesis. Hamberger M, Neuhoff M-T, Pietrantonio SV, Boschert T, Maldonado Torres C, Errerd A, Tan CL, Lindner JM, Platten M, Green EW. bioRxiv 2025.04.27.647198 10.1101/2025.04.27.647198.
Backbone
  Vector backbone: pmakeTCR
  Backbone manufacturer: custom
  Backbone size w/o insert (bp): 1710
  Vector type: Synthetic Biology
Growth in bacteria
  Bacterial resistance: Chloramphenicol, 25 μg/mL
  Growth temperature: 37°C
  Growth strain: DH5alpha
  Copy number: High Copy
Gene/Insert
  Gene/Insert name: TRBV10-2 (alt name: ENSG00000260546)
  Species: H. sapiens (human)
  Insert size (bp): 333
  Entrez Gene: TRBV10-2 (a.k.a. TCRBV10S2, TCRBV12S3, TRBV102)
  Promoter: n/a
  Cloning method: Restriction Enzyme; 5′ cloning site CCAT (not destroyed); 3′ cloning site TGTG (not destroyed)
  Sequencing primers: 5′ M13 (-21) Forward; 3′ M13 Reverse
Resource information
  A portion of this plasmid was derived from a plasmid made by: synthetic
Terms and licenses: Academic/Nonprofit Terms; Industry Terms: Not Available to Industry
Depositor comments: Please visit https://doi.org/10.1101/2025.04.27.647198 for bioRxiv preprint.
How to cite: makeTCR_Hs.TRBV10-2 was a gift from Michael Platten (Addgene plasmid # 233992 ; http://n2t.net/addgene:233992 ; RRID:Addgene_233992)
